Addgene plasmid #92374: pTRE/SP M87 S245X
Purpose: Inducible expression of M87 S245X spastin in mammalian cells
Depositing lab: Peter Baas. Depositing organization: Drexel University. Publication: Studies on truncating mutations of SPAST associated with Hereditary Spastic Paraplegia indicate greater accumulation and toxicity of the M1 isoform of spastin. Solowska JM, Rao AN, Baas PW. Mol Biol Cell. 2017 May 11. pii: mbc.E17-01-0047. doi: 10.1091/mbc.E17-01-0047. PubMed 28495799.
Backbone
  Vector backbone: pTRE-Tight
  Backbone manufacturer: Clontech
  Backbone size w/o insert (bp): 2600
  Vector type: Mammalian Expression
Growth in bacteria
  Bacterial resistance: Ampicillin, 100 μg/mL
  Growth temperature: 37°C
  Growth strain: DH5alpha
  Copy number: Unknown
Gene/Insert
  Gene/Insert name: spastin (alt names: SPAST; NM 014946)
  Species: H. sapiens (human)
  Insert size (bp): 1668
  Mutation: 1-460 bp deleted, S245X
  Entrez Gene: SPAST (a.k.a. ADPSP, FSP2, SPG4)
  Promoter: Tet-responsive P tight
  Cloning method: Restriction Enzyme; 5′ cloning site SmaI (destroyed during cloning); 3′ cloning site BamHI (destroyed during cloning)
Terms and licenses: Academic/Nonprofit Terms; Industry Terms: Not Available to Industry
Depositor comments: The endogenous M1 Kozak sequence was replaced with an optimal Kozak sequence to prevent leaky translation of M87 spastin. To detect spastin use an anti-spastin antibody.
How to cite: pTRE/SP M87 S245X was a gift from Peter Baas (Addgene plasmid # 92374 ; http://n2t.net/addgene:92374 ; RRID:Addgene_92374)
