[The description below was written by a language model from this plasmid's Addgene catalogue record and the feature table of its GenBank file.]
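Description:
pTRE/SP M87 S245X is a mammalian expression plasmid built on the Clontech pTRE-Tight backbone for tetracycline-regulated expression of a truncated human spastin (SPAST). The 4,264 bp circular construct is propagated in E. coli through a high-copy ColE1/pUC-type origin and selected with ampicillin via the bla (AmpR) gene and its own promoter. It carries no mammalian selection marker in the annotated features. It also does not encode a Tet transactivator, so induction depends on a tTA or rtTA protein supplied separately, for example from a co-transfected plasmid or a Tet-system cell line.

The payload sits downstream of the PTight promoter, which consists of seven tet operator repeats fused to a minimal CMV promoter. This gives low basal activity and strong transactivator-dependent transcription. A vertebrate consensus Kozak sequence is annotated just after the promoter, and an SV40 polyadenylation signal terminates the transcript. The spastin coding region itself is not annotated as a feature in the sequence record, but it falls between these elements. According to the catalogue fields, the 1,668 bp insert lacks the first 460 bp of the reference sequence, so that translation begins at the M87 start codon rather than M1, and it carries the S245X nonsense mutation that truncates the protein. The depositor comment about replacing the endogenous M1 Kozak sequence to prevent leaky M87 translation appears to concern the companion M1 constructs more directly than this one. No epitope tag is recorded, and detection relies on an anti-spastin antibody. The plasmid was made for studies of truncating SPAST mutations linked to hereditary spastic paraplegia, comparing the accumulation and toxicity of mutant M1 and M87 spastin isoforms.
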