LOCUS       Exported 4264 bp ds-DNA circular SYN 13-MAY-2021
DEFINITION  Inducible expression of M87 S245X spastin in mammalian cells.
ACCESSION   .
VERSION     .
KEYWORDS    pTRE/SP M87 S245X
SOURCE      synthetic DNA construct
  ORGANISM  synthetic DNA construct
REFERENCE   1 (bases 1 to 4264)
  AUTHORS   Solowska JM, Rao AN, Baas PW
  TITLE     Studies on truncating mutations of SPAST associated with Hereditary
            Spastic Paraplegia indicate greater accumulation and toxicity of the
            M1 isoform of spastin.
  JOURNAL   Mol Biol Cell. 2017 May 11. pii: mbc.E17-01-0047. doi:
            10.1091/mbc.E17-01-0047.
  PUBMED    28495799
REFERENCE   2 (bases 1 to 4264)
  AUTHORS   .
  TITLE     Direct Submission
  JOURNAL   Exported May 13, 2021 from SnapGene Server 1.1.58
            http://www.snapgene.com
FEATURES             Location/Qualifiers
     source          1..4264
                     /organism="synthetic DNA construct"
                     /mol_type="other DNA"
     promoter        1..315
                     /label=tight TRE promoter
                     /note="Tet-responsive promoter PTight, consisting of seven
                     tet operator sequences followed by the minimal CMV
                     promoter"
     protein_bind    9..27
                     /gene="tetO"
                     /label=tet operator
                     /bound_moiety="tetracycline repressor TetR"
                     /note="bacterial operator O2 for the tetR and tetA genes"
     protein_bind    45..63
                     /gene="tetO"
                     /label=tet operator
                     /bound_moiety="tetracycline repressor TetR"
                     /note="bacterial operator O2 for the tetR and tetA genes"
     protein_bind    80..98
                     /gene="tetO"
                     /label=tet operator
                     /bound_moiety="tetracycline repressor TetR"
                     /note="bacterial operator O2 for the tetR and tetA genes"
     protein_bind    116..134
                     /gene="tetO"
                     /label=tet operator
                     /bound_moiety="tetracycline repressor TetR"
                     /note="bacterial operator O2 for the tetR and tetA genes"
     protein_bind    152..170
                     /gene="tetO"
                     /label=tet operator
                     /bound_moiety="tetracycline repressor TetR"
                     /note="bacterial operator O2 for the tetR and tetA genes"
     protein_bind    187..205
                     /gene="tetO"
                     /label=tet operator
                     /bound_moiety="tetracycline repressor TetR"
                     /note="bacterial operator O2 for the tetR and tetA genes"
     protein_bind    223..241
                     /gene="tetO"
                     /label=tet operator
                     /bound_moiety="tetracycline repressor TetR"
                     /note="bacterial operator O2 for the tetR and tetA genes"
     primer_bind     288..312
                     /label=LNCX
                     /note="Human CMV promoter, forward primer"
     regulatory      350..359
                     /regulatory_class="other"
                     /note="vertebrate consensus sequence for strong initiation
                     of translation (Kozak, 1987)"
     polyA_signal    2175..2256
                     /label=SV40 poly(A) signal
                     /note="SV40 polyadenylation signal"
     primer_bind     complement(2212..2231)
                     /label=SV40pA-R
                     /note="SV40 polyA, reverse primer"
     primer_bind     complement(2267..2284)
                     /label=L4440
                     /note="L4440 vector, forward primer"
     rep_origin      complement(2438..3026)
                     /direction=LEFT
                     /label=ori
                     /note="high-copy-number ColE1/pMB1/pBR322/pUC origin of
                     replication"
     primer_bind     complement(2518..2537)
                     /label=pBR322ori-F
                     /note="pBR322 origin, forward primer"
     CDS             complement(3197..4057)
                     /codon_start=1
                     /gene="bla"
                     /product="beta-lactamase"
                     /label=AmpR
                     /note="confers resistance to ampicillin, carbenicillin, and
                     related antibiotics"
                     /translation="MSIQHFRVALIPFFAAFCLPVFAHPETLVKVKDAEDQLGARVGYI
                     ELDLNSGKILESFRPEERFPMMSTFKVLLCGAVLSRVDAGQEQLGRRIHYSQNDLVEYS
                     PVTEKHLTDGMTVRELCSAAITMSDNTAANLLLTTIGGPKELTAFLHNMGDHVTRLDRW
                     EPELNEAIPNDERDTTMPVAMATTLRKLLTGELLTLASRQQLIDWMEADKVAGPLLRSA
                     LPAGWFIADKSGAGERGSRGIIAALGPDGKPSRIVVIYTTGSQATMDERNRQIAEIGAS
                     LIKHW"
     primer_bind     3820..3839
                     /label=Amp-R
                     /note="Ampicillin resistance gene, reverse primer"
     promoter        complement(4058..4162)
                     /gene="bla"
                     /label=AmpR promoter
     primer_bind     4230..4248
                     /label=pBRforEco
                     /note="pBR322 vectors, upsteam of EcoRI site, forward
                     primer"
ORIGIN
        1 gagtttactc cctatcagtg atagagaacg tatgtcgagt ttactcccta tcagtgatag
       61 agaacgatgt cgagtttact ccctatcagt gatagagaac gtatgtcgag tttactccct
      121 atcagtgata gagaacgtat gtcgagttta ctccctatca gtgatagaga acgtatgtcg
      181 agtttatccc tatcagtgat agagaacgta tgtcgagttt actccctatc agtgatagag
      241 aacgtatgtc gaggtaggcg tgtacggtgg gaggcctata taagcagagc tcgtttagtg
      301 aaccgtcaga tcgcctggag aattcgagct cggtacccgc ttctcccgcg ccaccatggc
      361 agccaagagg agctccgggg ccgcgccagc acctgcctcg gcctcggccc cggcgccggt
      421 gccgggcggc gaggccgagc gcgtccgagt cttccacaaa caggccttcg agtacatctc
      481 cattgccctg cgcatcgatg aggatgagaa agcaggacag aaggagcaag ctgtggaatg
      541 gtataagaaa ggtattgaag aactggaaaa aggaatagct gttatagtta caggacaagg
      601 tgaacagtgt gaaagagcta gacgccttca agctaaaatg atgactaatt tggttatggc
      661 caaggaccgc ttacaacttc tagagaagat gcaaccagtt ttgccatttt ccaagtcaca
      721 aacggacgtc tataatgaca gtactaactt ggcatgccgc aatggacatc tccagtcaga
      781 aagtggagct gttccaaaaa gaaaagaccc cttaacacac actagtaatt gactgcctcg
      841 ttcaaaaaca gttatgaaaa ctggatctgc aggcctttca ggccaccata gagcacctag
      901 ttacagtggt ttatccatgg tttctggagt gaaacaggga tctggtcctg ctcctaccac
      961 tcataagggt actccgaaaa caaataggac aaataaacct tctaccccta caactgctac
     1021 tcgtaagaaa aaagacttga agaattttag gaatgtggac agcaaccttg ctaaccttat
     1081 aatgaatgaa attgtggaca atggaacagc tgttaaattt gatgatatag ctggtcaaga
     1141 cttggcaaaa caagcattgc aagaaattgt tattcttcct tctctgaggc ctgagttgtt
     1201 cacagggctt agagctcctg ccagagggct gttactcttt ggtccacctg ggaatgggaa
     1261 gacaatgctg gctaaagcag tagctgcaga atcgaatgca accttcttta atataagtgc
     1321 tgcaagttta acttcaaaat acgtgggaga aggagagaaa ttggtgaggg ctctttttgc
     1381 tgtggctcga gaacttcaac cttctataat ttttatagat gaagttgata gccttttgtg
     1441 tgaaagaaga gaaggggagc acgatgctag tagacgccta aaaactgaat ttctaataga
     1501 atttgatggt gtacagtctg ctggagatga cagagtactt gtaatgggtg caactaatag
     1561 gccacaagag cttgatgagg ctgttctcag gcgtttcatc aaacgggtat atgtgtcttt
     1621 accaaatgag gagacaagac tacttttgct taaaaatctg ttatgtaaac aaggaagtcc
     1681 attgacccaa aaagaactag cacaacttgc tagaatgact gatggatact caggaagtga
     1741 cctaacagct ttggcaaaag atgcagcact gggtcctatc cgagaactaa aaccagaaca
     1801 ggtgaagaat atgtctgcca gtgagatgag aaatattcga ttatctgact tcactgaatc
     1861 cttgaaaaaa ataaaacgca gcgtcagccc tcaaacttta gaagcgtaca tacgttggaa
     1921 caaggacttt ggagatacca ctgtttaagg aaataccttt gtaaacctgc agaacatttt
     1981 acttaaaaga ggaaacacaa gatcctctag tcagctgacg cgtgctagcg cggccgcatc
     2041 gataagcttg tcgacgatat ctctagagga tcataatcag ccataccaca tttgtagagg
     2101 ttttacttgc tttaaaaaac ctcccacacc tccccctgaa cctgaaacat aaaatgaatg
     2161 caattgttgt tgttaacttg tttattgcag cttataatgg ttacaaataa agcaatagca
     2221 tcacaaattt cacaaataaa gcattttttt cactgcctcg agcttcctcg ctcactgact
     2281 cgctgcgctc ggtcgttcgg ctgcggcgag cggtatcagc tcactcaaag gcggtaatac
     2341 ggttatccac agaatcaggg gataacgcag gaaagaacat gtgagcaaaa ggccagcaaa
     2401 aggccaggaa ccgtaaaaag gccgcgttgc tggcgttttt ccataggctc cgcccccctg
     2461 acgagcatca caaaaatcga cgctcaagtc agaggtggcg aaacccgaca ggactataaa
     2521 gataccaggc gtttccccct ggaagctccc tcgtgcgctc tcctgttccg accctgccgc
     2581 ttaccggata cctgtccgcc tttctccctt cgggaagcgt ggcgctttct catagctcac
     2641 gctgtaggta tctcagttcg gtgtaggtcg ttcgctccaa gctgggctgt gtgcacgaac
     2701 cccccgttca gcccgaccgc tgcgccttat ccggtaacta tcgtcttgag tccaacccgg
     2761 taagacacga cttatcgcca ctggcagcag ccactggtaa caggattagc agagcgaggt
     2821 atgtaggcgg tgctacagag ttcttgaagt ggtggcctaa ctacggctac actagaagaa
     2881 cagtatttgg tatctgcgct ctgctgaagc cagttacctt cggaaaaaga gttggtagct
     2941 cttgatccgg caaacaaacc accgctggta gcggtggttt ttttgtttgc aagcagcaga
     3001 ttacgcgcag aaaaaaagga tctcaagaag atcctttgat cttttctacg gggtctgacg
     3061 ctcagtggaa cgaaaactca cgttaaggga ttttggtcat gagattatca aaaaggatct
     3121 tcacctagat ccttttaaat taaaaatgaa gttttaaatc aatctaaagt atatatgagt
     3181 aaacttggtc tgacagttac caatgcttaa tcagtgaggc acctatctca gcgatctgtc
     3241 tatttcgttc atccatagtt gcctgactcc ccgtcgtgta gataactacg atacgggagg
     3301 gcttaccatc tggccccagt gctgcaatga taccgcgaga cccacgctca ccggctccag
     3361 atttatcagc aataaaccag ccagccggaa gggccgagcg cagaagtggt cctgcaactt
     3421 tatccgcctc catccagtct attaattgtt gccgggaagc tagagtaagt agttcgccag
     3481 ttaatagttt gcgcaacgtt gttgccattg ctacaggcat cgtggtgtca cgctcgtcgt
     3541 ttggtatggc ttcattcagc tccggttccc aacgatcaag gcgagttaca tgatccccca
     3601 tgttgtgcaa aaaagcggtt agctccttcg gtcctccgat cgttgtcaga agtaagttgg
     3661 ccgcagtgtt atcactcatg gttatggcag cactgcataa ttctcttact gtcatgccat
     3721 ccgtaagatg cttttctgtg actggtgagt actcaaccaa gtcattctga gaatagtgta
     3781 tgcggcgacc gagttgctct tgcccggcgt caacacggga taataccgcg ccacatagca
     3841 gaactttaaa agtgctcatc attggaaaac gttcttcggg gcgaaaactc tcaaggatct
     3901 taccgctgtt gagatccagt tcgatgtaac ccactcgtgc acccaactga tcttcagcat
     3961 cttttacttt caccagcgtt tctgggtgag caaaaacagg aaggcaaaat gccgcaaaaa
     4021 agggaataag ggcgacacgg aaatgttgaa tactcatact cttccttttt caatattatt
     4081 gaagcattta tcagggttat tgtctcatga gcggatacat atttgaatgt atttagaaaa
     4141 ataaacaaat aggggttccg cgcacatttc cccgaaaagt gccacctgac gtctaagaaa
     4201 ccattattat catgacatta acctataaaa ataggcgtat cacgaggccc tttcgtcttc
     4261 actc
//
